Addgene plasmid #127517: INCTbiosyn-pUB-HspINT13
Purpose: Plasmid encodes H. sapiens codon optimized Integrase 13.
Depositing lab: Martin Bonamino. Depositing organization: Instituto Nacional de Cancer (INCA). Publication: Genetic switches designed for eukaryotic cells and controlled by serine integrases. Gomide MS, Sales TT, Barros LRC, Limia CG, de Oliveira MA, Florentino LH, Barros LMG, Robledo ML, Jose GPC, Almeida MSM, Lima RN, Rehen SK, Lacorte C, Melo EO, Murad AM, Bonamino MH, Coelho CM, Rech E. Commun Biol. 2020 May 22;3(1):255. doi: 10.1038/s42003-020-0971-8. PubMed 32444777.
Backbone
  Vector backbone: pUB-GFP
  Vector type: Mammalian Expression
Growth in bacteria
  Bacterial resistance: Ampicillin, 100 μg/mL
  Growth temperature: 37°C
  Growth strain: DH5alpha
  Copy number: High Copy
Gene/Insert
  Gene/Insert name: Integrase 13 coding sequence codon optimized for H. sapiens expression. (alt name: integrase 13 Expression vector)
  Insert size (bp): 1425
  Cloning method: Unknown
Terms and licenses: Academic/Nonprofit Terms; Industry Terms: Not Available to Industry
Depositor comments: The integrase 13 coding sequence was synthesized and cloned into pUB-GFP plasmid (Addgene #11155) replacing the EGFP coding sequence. The original integrase coding sequence (before H. sapiens codon optimization) was obtained from Yang, L. et al. Nat. Methods 11, 1261-1266 (2014).
How to cite: INCTbiosyn-pUB-HspINT13 was a gift from Martin Bonamino (Addgene plasmid # 127517 ; http://n2t.net/addgene:127517 ; RRID:Addgene_127517)
