[The description below was written by a language model from this plasmid's Addgene catalogue record and pLannotate feature annotations shown in this document.]
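Description:
INCTbiosyn-pUB-HspINT13 is a mammalian expression plasmid of about 5.8 kb that encodes Integrase 13, a serine integrase whose coding sequence was synthesized with human codon optimization. It was built on the pUB-GFP backbone by replacing the EGFP coding sequence with the 1,425 bp integrase open reading frame. The pre-optimization sequence came from a previously published set of integrases. In bacteria the plasmid is maintained at high copy through a ColE1/pUC-type origin and selected with ampicillin via the β-lactamase gene and its own promoter.

Expression in mammalian cells is driven by the human ubiquitin C (UbC) promoter, a constitutive promoter active in many cell types, which lies just upstream of a remnant multiple cloning site and the insert. Automated annotation does not label the integrase by name. It marks only a short stretch at the start of the insert as similar to a protein from Bacillus phage phi105, which fits a phage-derived recombinase. Downstream, a β-globin-derived fragment and the rabbit β-globin polyadenylation signal terminate the transcript. The backbone also carries an SV40 origin of replication, which can support episomal replication in cells expressing large T antigen, an SV40 poly(A) signal, and vestigial lac promoter/operator and lacI fragments. No mammalian selection marker, epitope tag or reporter is annotated. The depositor's sequence and the repository's sequencing result differ by only three nucleotides in length and show the same feature layout.

The associated work concerns genetic switches for eukaryotic cells controlled by serine integrases. This plasmid therefore likely supplies the integrase in human cells, acting on switch constructs that carry its attachment sites, although the record does not describe those partner constructs.
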