Features (pLannotate 1.2.2; 17 found; start..end, strand, type, name):
      4..23      +  enhancer       CMV enhancer (fragment): human cytomegalovirus immediate early enhancer
     46..1257    +  promoter       UbC promoter: human ubiquitin C promoter
   1275..1295    +  misc_feature   MCS (fragment): multiple cloning site
   1302..1499    +  CDS            YIM3_BPPH1 (fragment): Protein inferred from homology: Swiss-Prot protein existence level 3. From Bacillus phage phi105 (Bacteriophage phi-105).
   2729..2800    +  CDS            HBB (fragment): HBB_PONPY - Experimental evidence at transcript level: Swiss-Prot protein existence level 2. Involved in oxygen transport from the lung to the various peripheral tissues. From Pongo pygmaeus (Bornean orangutan).
   2871..2926    +  polyA_signal   β-globin poly(A) signal: rabbit β-globin polyadenylation signal (Gil and Proudfoot, 1987)
   3309..3325    -  protein_bind   lac operator: The lac repressor binds to the lac operator to inhibit transcription in E. coli. This inhibition can be relieved by adding lactose or isopropyl-β-D-thiogalactopyranoside (IPTG). lac repressor encoded by lacI
   3333..3363    -  promoter       lac promoter: promoter for the E. coli lac operon
   3378..3399    -  protein_bind   CAP binding site: CAP binding activates transcription in the presence of cAMP. E. coli catabolite activator protein
   3412..3451    -  CDS            lacI (fragment): lac repressor; lacI; The lac repressor binds to the lac operator to inhibit transcription in E. coli. This inhibition can be relieved by adding lactose or isopropyl-β-D-thiogalactopyranoside (IPTG).
   3458..3480    +  promoter       SV40 promoter (fragment): SV40 enhancer and early promoter
   3504..3639    +  rep_origin     SV40 ori: SV40 origin of replication
   3659..3793    +  polyA_signal   SV40 poly(A) signal: SV40 polyadenylation signal
   3795..3849    -  CDS            lacI (fragment): lac repressor; lacI; The lac repressor binds to the lac operator to inhibit transcription in E. coli. This inhibition can be relieved by adding lactose or isopropyl-β-D-thiogalactopyranoside (IPTG).
   4032..4620    -  rep_origin     ori: high-copy-number ColE1/pMB1/pBR322/pUC origin of replication
   4791..5651    -  CDS            AmpR: β-lactamase; bla; confers resistance to ampicillin, carbenicillin, and related antibiotics
   5652..5756    -  promoter       AmpR promoter: bla
>Addgene plasmid #127517 | INCTbiosyn-pUB-HspINT13 | depositor full sequence | sequence record 244151 | Full Sequence
GTCGACATTGATTATTGACTAGTAACCCGTGTCGGCTCCAGATCTGGCCTCCGCGCCGGGTTTTGGCGCC
TCCCGCGGGCGCCCCCCTCCTCACGGCGAGCGCTGCCACGTCAGACGAAGGGCGCAGCGAGCGTCCTGAT
CCTTCCGCCCGGACGCTCAGGACAGCGGCCCGCTGCTCATAAGACTCGGCCTTAGAACCCCAGTATCAGC
AGAAGGACATTTTAGGACGGGACTTGGGTGACTCTAGGGCACTGGTTTTCTTTCCAGAGAGCGGAACAGG
CGAGGAAAAGTAGTCCCTTCTCGGCGATTCTGCGGAGGGATCTCCGTGGGGCGGTGAACGCCGATGATTA
TATAAGGACGCGCCGGGTGTGGCACAGCTAGTTCCGTCGCAGCCGGGATTTGGGTCGCGGTTCTTGTTTG
TGGATCGCTGTGATCGTCACTTGGTGAGTAGCGGGCTGCTGGGCTGGCCGGGGCTTTCGTGGCCGCCGGG
CCGCTCGGTGGGACGGAAGCGTGTGGAGAGACCGCCAAGGGCTGTAGTCTGGGTCCGCGAGCAAGGTTGC
CCTGAACTGGGGGTTGGGGGGAGCGCAGCAAAATGGCGGCTGTTCCCGAGTCTTGAATGGAAGACGCTTG
TGAGGCGGGCTGTGAGGTCGTTGAAACAAGGTGGGGGGCATGGTGGGCGGCAAGAACCCAAGGTCTTGAG
GCCTTCGCTAATGCGGGAAAGCTCTTATTCGGGTGAGATGGGCTGGGGCACCATCTGGGGACCCTGACGT
GAAGTTTGTCACTGACTGGAGAACTCGGGTTTGTCGTCTGGTTGCGGGGGCGGCAGTTATGCGGTGCCGT
TGGGCAGTGCACCCGTACCTTTGGGAGCGCGCGCCTCGTCGTGTCGTGACGTCACCCGTTCTGTTGGCTT
ATAATGCAGGGTGGGGCCACCTGCCGGTAGGTGTGCGGTAGGCTTTTCTCCGTCGCAGGACGCAGGGTTC
GGGCCTAGGGTAGGCTCTCCTGAATCGACAGGCGCCGGACCTCTGGTGAGGGGAGGGATAAGTGAGGCGT
CAGTTTCTTTGGTCGGTTTTATGTACCTATCTTCTTAAGTAGCTGAAGCTCCGGTTTTGAACTATGCGCT
CGGGGTTGGCGAGTGTGTTTTGTGAAGTTTTTTAGGCACCTTTTGAAATGTAATCATTTGGGTCAATATG
TAATTTTCAGTGTTAGACTAGTAAATTGTCCGCTAAATTCTGGCCGTTTTTGGCTTTTTTGTTAGACGAA
GCTTGGGCTGCAGGTCGAGCTCAAGCTTCGAATTCATGGCAGTCGGAATTTATATTCGAGTTAGTACCCA
AGAACAGGCGTCCGAAGGCCACTCTATAGAATCCCAAAAAAAGAAGCTGGCCAGCTACTGCGAGATTCAG
GGATGGGACGATTATCGCTTCTACATCGAGGAAGGTATCTCCGGGAAAAACACAAATCGGCCAAAGTTGA
AACTGCTCATGGAACATATTGAAAAGGGAAAGATTAATATTCTCCTCGTATATCGCCTCGACCGACTCAC
ACGCTCTGTGATCGATTTGCACAAGCTGCTTAACTTTTTGCAGGAGCATGGGTGTGCATTTAAATCAGCG
ACAGAGACCTATGATACGACGACAGCGAATGGTCGCATGTCCATGGGTATTGTCAGTCTCTTGGCCCAAT
GGGAAACAGAGAATATGTCCGAACGGATAAAACTTAACCTTGAACACAAGGTGCTCGTCGAAGGGGAGAG
AGTCGGAGCGATCCCCTACGGATTCGACCTCTCCGACGACGAAAAGCTTGTTAAGAACGAAAAATCTGCC
ATATTGCTGGACATGGTGGAAAGAGTCGAGAACGGGTGGTCAGTCAATCGGATTGTCAACTATTTGAATC
TTACTAATAATGATCGGAACTGGTCCCCGAACGGTGTTCTGCGCCTGCTGCGGAACCCGGCCCTGTACGG
CGCCACACGGTGGAACGACAAGATCGCTGAAAACACGCACGAAGGCATTATCTCTAAAGAAAGATTTAAT
CGGCTTCAGCAGATATTGGCAGACCGCTCCATACACCACCGAAGGGACGTGAAAGGTACTTATATATTTC
AAGGGGTCTTGCGATGTCCCGTCTGCGACCAAACCCTGAGTGTAAACCGCTTTATTAAAAAACGGAAGGA
TGGGACGGAGTATTGCGGCGTCCTGTATAGATGCCAACCATGCATAAAACAGAATAAATACAATCTTGCC
ATCGGAGAAGCTCGATTCCTGAAGGCTCTCAATGAATATATGTCCACAGTAGAGTTTCAGACGGTTGAGG
ATGAAGTAATACCCAAAAAAAGTGAGCGAGAAATGCTCGAGTCACAGCTTCAACAGATCGCTAGAAAGCG
AGAGAAGTACCAAAAGGCGTGGGCCTCAGACCTTATGAGTGACGATGAGTTTGAAAAGCTGATGGTAGAA
ACGAGAGAAACGTATGATGAGTGTAAACAAAAGCTTGAGTCTTGTGAAGACCCAATAAAGATCGACGAGA
CTTACCTTAAAGAGATAGTTTATATGTTCCACCAGACGTTCAACGATCTGGAGTCTGAGAAGCAAAAAGA
ATTTATCTCAAAGTTTATTCGCACGATTCGATACACTGTAAAGGAGCAACAACCAATTCGGCCGGATAAA
TCTAAGACGGGGAAAGGGAAGCAGAAAGTTATCATAACGGAGGTTGAGTTCTATCAGTAAGCGGCCGCAC
TCCTCAGGTGCAGGCTGCCTATCAGAAGGTGGTGGCTGGTGTGGCCAATGCCCTGGCTCACAAATACCAC
TGAGATCTTTTTCCCTCTGCCAAAAATTATGGGGACATCATGAAGCCCCTTGAGCATCTGACTTCTGGCT
AATAAAGGAAATTTATTTTCATTGCAATAGTGTGTTGGAATTTTTTGTGTCTCTCACTCGGAAGGACATA
TGGGAGGGCAAATCATTTAAAACATCAGAATGAGTATTTGGTTTAGAGTTTGGCAACATATGCCATATGC
TGGCTGCCATGAACAAAGGTGGCTATAAAGAGGTCATCAGTATATGAAACAGCCCCCTGCTGTCCATTCC
TTATTCCATAGAAAAGCCTTGACTTGAGGTTAGATTTTTTTTATATTTTGTTTTGTGTTATTTTTTTCTT
TAACATCCCTAAAATTTTCCTTACATGTTTTACTAGCCAGATTTTTCCTCCTCTCCTGACTACTCCCAGT
CATAGCTGTCCCTCTTCTCTTATGAAGATCCCTCGACCTGCAGCCCAAGCTTGGCGTAATCATGGTCATA
GCTGTTTCCTGTGTGAAATTGTTATCCGCTCACAATTCCACACAACATACGAGCCGGAAGCATAAAGTGT
AAAGCCTGGGGTGCCTAATGAGTGAGCTAACTCACATTAATTGCGTTGCGCTCACTGCCCGCTTTCCAGT
CGGGAAACCTGTCGTGCCAGCGGATCCGCATCTCAATTAGTCAGCAACCATAGTCCCGCCCCTAACTCCG
CCCATCCCGCCCCTAACTCCGCCCAGTTCCGCCCATTCTCCGCCCCATGGCTGACTAATTTTTTTTATTT
ATGCAGAGGCCGAGGCCGCCTCGGCCTCTGAGCTATTCCAGAAGTAGTGAGGAGGCTTTTTTGGAGGCCT
AGGCTTTTGCAAAAAGCTAACTTGTTTATTGCAGCTTATAATGGTTACAAATAAAGCAATAGCATCACAA
ATTTCACAAATAAAGCATTTTTTTCACTGCATTCTAGTTGTGGTTTGTCCAAACTCATCAATGTATCTTA
TCATGTCTGGATCCGCTGCATTAATGAATCGGCCAACGCGCGGGGAGAGGCGGTTTGCGTATTGGGCGCT
CTTCCGCTTCCTCGCTCACTGACTCGCTGCGCTCGGTCGTTCGGCTGCGGCGAGCGGTATCAGCTCACTC
AAAGGCGGTAATACGGTTATCCACAGAATCAGGGGATAACGCAGGAAAGAACATGTGAGCAAAAGGCCAG
CAAAAGGCCAGGAACCGTAAAAAGGCCGCGTTGCTGGCGTTTTTCCATAGGCTCCGCCCCCCTGACGAGC
ATCACAAAAATCGACGCTCAAGTCAGAGGTGGCGAAACCCGACAGGACTATAAAGATACCAGGCGTTTCC
CCCTGGAAGCTCCCTCGTGCGCTCTCCTGTTCCGACCCTGCCGCTTACCGGATACCTGTCCGCCTTTCTC
CCTTCGGGAAGCGTGGCGCTTTCTCAATGCTCACGCTGTAGGTATCTCAGTTCGGTGTAGGTCGTTCGCT
CCAAGCTGGGCTGTGTGCACGAACCCCCCGTTCAGCCCGACCGCTGCGCCTTATCCGGTAACTATCGTCT
TGAGTCCAACCCGGTAAGACACGACTTATCGCCACTGGCAGCAGCCACTGGTAACAGGATTAGCAGAGCG
AGGTATGTAGGCGGTGCTACAGAGTTCTTGAAGTGGTGGCCTAACTACGGCTACACTAGAAGGACAGTAT
TTGGTATCTGCGCTCTGCTGAAGCCAGTTACCTTCGGAAAAAGAGTTGGTAGCTCTTGATCCGGCAAACA
AACCACCGCTGGTAGCGGTGGTTTTTTTGTTTGCAAGCAGCAGATTACGCGCAGAAAAAAAGGATCTCAA
GAAGATCCTTTGATCTTTTCTACGGGGTCTGACGCTCAGTGGAACGAAAACTCACGTTAAGGGATTTTGG
TCATGAGATTATCAAAAAGGATCTTCACCTAGATCCTTTTAAATTAAAAATGAAGTTTTAAATCAATCTA
AAGTATATATGAGTAAACTTGGTCTGACAGTTACCAATGCTTAATCAGTGAGGCACCTATCTCAGCGATC
TGTCTATTTCGTTCATCCATAGTTGCCTGACTCCCCGTCGTGTAGATAACTACGATACGGGAGGGCTTAC
CATCTGGCCCCAGTGCTGCAATGATACCGCGAGACCCACGCTCACCGGCTCCAGATTTATCAGCAATAAA
CCAGCCAGCCGGAAGGGCCGAGCGCAGAAGTGGTCCTGCAACTTTATCCGCCTCCATCCAGTCTATTAAT
TGTTGCCGGGAAGCTAGAGTAAGTAGTTCGCCAGTTAATAGTTTGCGCAACGTTGTTGCCATTGCTACAG
GCATCGTGGTGTCACGCTCGTCGTTTGGTATGGCTTCATTCAGCTCCGGTTCCCAACGATCAAGGCGAGT
TACATGATCCCCCATGTTGTGCAAAAAAGCGGTTAGCTCCTTCGGTCCTCCGATCGTTGTCAGAAGTAAG
TTGGCCGCAGTGTTATCACTCATGGTTATGGCAGCACTGCATAATTCTCTTACTGTCATGCCATCCGTAA
GATGCTTTTCTGTGACTGGTGAGTACTCAACCAAGTCATTCTGAGAATAGTGTATGCGGCGACCGAGTTG
CTCTTGCCCGGCGTCAATACGGGATAATACCGCGCCACATAGCAGAACTTTAAAAGTGCTCATCATTGGA
AAACGTTCTTCGGGGCGAAAACTCTCAAGGATCTTACCGCTGTTGAGATCCAGTTCGATGTAACCCACTC
GTGCACCCAACTGATCTTCAGCATCTTTTACTTTCACCAGCGTTTCTGGGTGAGCAAAAACAGGAAGGCA
AAATGCCGCAAAAAAGGGAATAAGGGCGACACGGAAATGTTGAATACTCATACTCTTCCTTTTTCAATAT
TATTGAAGCATTTATCAGGGTTATTGTCTCATGAGCGGATACATATTTGAATGTATTTAGAAAAATAAAC
AAATAGGGGTTCCGCGCACATTTCCCCGAAAAGTGCCACCTG
