Features (pLannotate 1.2.2; 17 found; start..end, strand, type, name):
     19..38      +  enhancer       CMV enhancer (fragment): human cytomegalovirus immediate early enhancer
     61..1272    +  promoter       UbC promoter: human ubiquitin C promoter
   1290..1310    +  misc_feature   MCS (fragment): multiple cloning site
   1317..1514    +  CDS            YIM3_BPPH1 (fragment): Protein inferred from homology: Swiss-Prot protein existence level 3. From Bacillus phage phi105 (Bacteriophage phi-105).
   2744..2815    +  CDS            HBB (fragment): HBB_PONPY - Experimental evidence at transcript level: Swiss-Prot protein existence level 2. Involved in oxygen transport from the lung to the various peripheral tissues. From Pongo pygmaeus (Bornean orangutan).
   2886..2941    +  polyA_signal   β-globin poly(A) signal: rabbit β-globin polyadenylation signal (Gil and Proudfoot, 1987)
   3326..3342    -  protein_bind   lac operator: The lac repressor binds to the lac operator to inhibit transcription in E. coli. This inhibition can be relieved by adding lactose or isopropyl-β-D-thiogalactopyranoside (IPTG). lac repressor encoded by lacI
   3350..3380    -  promoter       lac promoter: promoter for the E. coli lac operon
   3395..3416    -  protein_bind   CAP binding site: CAP binding activates transcription in the presence of cAMP. E. coli catabolite activator protein
   3429..3468    -  CDS            lacI (fragment): lac repressor; lacI; The lac repressor binds to the lac operator to inhibit transcription in E. coli. This inhibition can be relieved by adding lactose or isopropyl-β-D-thiogalactopyranoside (IPTG).
   3475..3497    +  promoter       SV40 promoter (fragment): SV40 enhancer and early promoter
   3521..3656    +  rep_origin     SV40 ori: SV40 origin of replication
   3676..3810    +  polyA_signal   SV40 poly(A) signal: SV40 polyadenylation signal
   3812..3866    -  CDS            lacI (fragment): lac repressor; lacI; The lac repressor binds to the lac operator to inhibit transcription in E. coli. This inhibition can be relieved by adding lactose or isopropyl-β-D-thiogalactopyranoside (IPTG).
   4049..4637    -  rep_origin     ori: high-copy-number ColE1/pMB1/pBR322/pUC origin of replication
   4808..5668    -  CDS            AmpR: β-lactamase; bla; confers resistance to ampicillin, carbenicillin, and related antibiotics
   5669..5773    -  promoter       AmpR promoter: bla
>Addgene plasmid #127517 | INCTbiosyn-pUB-HspINT13 | addgene full sequence | sequence record 250823 | Addgene NGS Result
AAAAGTGCCACCTGGGTCGACATTGATTATTGACTAGTAACCCGTGTCGGCTCCAGATCTGGCCTCCGCG
CCGGGTTTTGGCGCCTCCCGCGGGCGCCCCCCTCCTCACGGCGAGCGCTGCCACGTCAGACGAAGGGCGC
AGCGAGCGTCCTGATCCTTCCGCCCGGACGCTCAGGACAGCGGCCCGCTGCTCATAAGACTCGGCCTTAG
AACCCCAGTATCAGCAGAAGGACATTTTAGGACGGGACTTGGGTGACTCTAGGGCACTGGTTTTCTTTCC
AGAGAGCGGAACAGGCGAGGAAAAGTAGTCCCTTCTCGGCGATTCTGCGGAGGGATCTCCGTGGGGCGGT
GAACGCCGATGATTATATAAGGACGCGCCGGGTGTGGCACAGCTAGTTCCGTCGCAGCCGGGATTTGGGT
CGCGGTTCTTGTTTGTGGATCGCTGTGATCGTCACTTGGTGAGTAGCGGGCTGCTGGGCTGGCCGGGGCT
TTCGTGGCCGCCGGGCCGCTCGGTGGGACGGAAGCGTGTGGAGAGACCGCCAAGGGCTGTAGTCTGGGTC
CGCGAGCAAGGTTGCCCTGAACTGGGGGTTGGGGGGAGCGCAGCAAAATGGCGGCTGTTCCCGAGTCTTG
AATGGAAGACGCTTGTGAGGCGGGCTGTGAGGTCGTTGAAACAAGGTGGGGGGCATGGTGGGCGGCAAGA
ACCCAAGGTCTTGAGGCCTTCGCTAATGCGGGAAAGCTCTTATTCGGGTGAGATGGGCTGGGGCACCATC
TGGGGACCCTGACGTGAAGTTTGTCACTGACTGGAGAACTCGGTTTGTCGTCTGTTGCGGGGGCGGCAGT
TATGGCGGTGCCGTTGGGCAGTGCACCCGTACCTTTGGGAGCGCGCGCCCTCGTCGTGTCGTGACGTCAC
CCGTTCTGTTGGCTTATAATGCAGGGTGGGGCCACCTGCCGGTAGGTGTGCGGTAGGCTTTTCTCCGTCG
CAGGACGCAGGGTTCGGGCCTAGGGTAGGCTCTCCTGAATCGACAGGCGCCGGACCTCTGGTGAGGGGAG
GGATAAGTGAGGCGTCAGTTTCTTTGGTCGGTTTTATGTACCTATCTTCTTAAGTAGCTGAAGCTCCGGT
TTTGAACTATGCGCTCGGGGTTGGCGAGTGTGTTTTGTGAAGTTTTTTAGGCACCTTTTGAAATGTAATC
ATTTGGGTCAATATGTAATTTTCAGTGTTAGACTAGTAAATTGTCCGCTAAATTCTGGCCGTTTTTGGCT
TTTTTGTTAGACGAAGCTTGGGCTGCAGGTCGAGCTCAAGCTTCGAATTCATGGCAGTCGGAATTTATAT
TCGAGTTAGTACCCAAGAACAGGCGTCCGAAGGCCACTCTATAGAATCCCAAAAAAAGAAGCTGGCCAGC
TACTGCGAGATTCAGGGATGGGACGATTATCGCTTCTACATCGAGGAAGGTATCTCCGGGAAAAACACAA
ATCGGCCAAAGTTGAAACTGCTCATGGAACATATTGAAAAGGGAAAGATTAATATTCTCCTCGTATATCG
CCTCGACCGACTCACACGCTCTGTGATCGATTTGCACAAGCTGCTTAACTTTTTGCAGGAGCATGGGTGT
GCATTTAAATCAGCGACAGAGACCTATGATACGACGACAGCGAATGGTCGCATGTCCATGGGTATTGTCA
GTCTCTTGGCCCAATGGGAAACAGAGAATATGTCCGAACGGATAAAACTTAACCTTGAACACAAGGTGCT
CGTCGAAGGGGAGAGAGTCGGAGCGATCCCCTACGGATTCGACCTCTCCGACGACGAAAAGCTTGTTAAG
AACGAAAAATCTGCCATATTGCTGGACATGGTGGAAAGAGTCGAGAACGGGTGGTCAGTCAATCGGATTG
TCAACTATTTGAATCTTACTAATAATGATCGGAACTGGTCCCCGAACGGTGTTCTGCGCCTGCTGCGGAA
CCCGGCCCTGTACGGCGCCACACGGTGGAACGACAAGATCGCTGAAAACACGCACGAAGGCATTATCTCT
AAAGAAAGATTTAATCGGCTTCAGCAGATATTGGCAGACCGCTCCATACACCACCGAAGGGACGTGAAAG
GTACTTATATATTTCAAGGGGTCTTGCGATGTCCCGTCTGCGACCAAACCCTGAGTGTAAACCGCTTTAT
TAAAAAACGGAAGGATGGGACGGAGTATTGCGGCGTCCTGTATAGATGCCAACCATGCATAAAACAGAAT
AAATACAATCTTGCCATCGGAGAAGCTCGATTCCTGAAGGCTCTCAATGAATATATGTCCACAGTAGAGT
TTCAGACGGTTGAGGATGAAGTAATACCCAAAAAAAGTGAGCGAGAAATGCTCGAGTCACAGCTTCAACA
GATCGCTAGAAAGCGAGAGAAGTACCAAAAGGCGTGGGCCTCAGACCTTATGAGTGACGATGAGTTTGAA
AAGCTGATGGTAGAAACGAGAGAAACGTATGATGAGTGTAAACAAAAGCTTGAGTCTTGTGAAGACCCAA
TAAAGATCGACGAGACTTACCTTAAAGAGATAGTTTATATGTTCCACCAGACGTTCAACGATCTGGAGTC
TGAGAAGCAAAAAGAATTTATCTCAAAGTTTATTCGCACGATTCGATACACTGTAAAGGAGCAACAACCA
ATTCGGCCGGATAAATCTAAGACGGGGAAAGGGAAGCAGAAAGTTATCATAACGGAGGTTGAGTTCTATC
AGTAAGCGGCCGCACTCCTCAGGTGCAGGCTGCCTATCAGAAGGTGGTGGCTGGTGTGGCCAATGCCCTG
GCTCACAAATACCACTGAGATCTTTTTCCCTCTGCCAAAAATTATGGGGACATCATGAAGCCCCTTGAGC
ATCTGACTTCTGGCTAATAAAGGAAATTTATTTTCATTGCAATAGTGTGTTGGAATTTTTTGTGTCTCTC
ACTCGGAAGGACATATGGGAGGGCAAATCATTTAAAACATCAGAATGAGTATTTGGTTTAGAGTTTGGCA
ACATATGCCCATATGCTGGCTGCCATGAACAAAGGTTGGCTATAAAGAGGTCATCAGTATATGAAACAGC
CCCCTGCTGTCCATTCCTTATTCCATAGAAAAGCCTTGACTTGAGGTTAGATTTTTTTTATATTTTGTTT
TGTGTTATTTTTTTCTTTAACATCCCTAAAATTTTCCTTACATGTTTTACTAGCCAGATTTTTCCTCCTC
TCCTGACTACTCCCAGTCATAGCTGTCCCTCTTCTCTTATGGAGATCCCTCGACCTGCAGCCCAAGCTTG
GCGTAATCATGGTCATAGCTGTTTCCTGTGTGAAATTGTTATCCGCTCACAATTCCACACAACATACGAG
CCGGAAGCATAAAGTGTAAAGCCTGGGGTGCCTAATGAGTGAGCTAACTCACATTAATTGCGTTGCGCTC
ACTGCCCGCTTTCCAGTCGGGAAACCTGTCGTGCCAGCGGATCCGCATCTCAATTAGTCAGCAACCATAG
TCCCGCCCCTAACTCCGCCCATCCCGCCCCTAACTCCGCCCAGTTCCGCCCATTCTCCGCCCCATGGCTG
ACTAATTTTTTTTATTTATGCAGAGGCCGAGGCCGCCTCGGCCTCTGAGCTATTCCAGAAGTAGTGAGGA
GGCTTTTTTGGAGGCCTAGGCTTTTGCAAAAAGCTAACTTGTTTATTGCAGCTTATAATGGTTACAAATA
AAGCAATAGCATCACAAATTTCACAAATAAAGCATTTTTTTCACTGCATTCTAGTTGTGGTTTGTCCAAA
CTCATCAATGTATCTTATCATGTCTGGATCCGCTGCATTAATGAATCGGCCAACGCGCGGGGAGAGGCGG
TTTGCGTATTGGGCGCTCTTCCGCTTCCTCGCTCACTGACTCGCTGCGCTCGGTCGTTCGGCTGCGGCGA
GCGGTATCAGCTCACTCAAAGGCGGTAATACGGTTATCCACAGAATCAGGGGATAACGCAGGAAAGAACA
TGTGAGCAAAAGGCCAGCAAAAGGCCAGGAACCGTAAAAAGGCCGCGTTGCTGGCGTTTTTCCATAGGCT
CCGCCCCCCTGACGAGCATCACAAAAATCGACGCTCAAGTCAGAGGTGGCGAAACCCGACAGGACTATAA
AGATACCAGGCGTTTCCCCCTGGAAGCTCCCTCGTGCGCTCTCCTGTTCCGACCCTGCCGCTTACCGGAT
ACCTGTCCGCCTTTCTCCCTTCGGGAAGCGTGGCGCTTTCTCATAGCTCACGCTGTAGGTATCTCAGTTC
GGTGTAGGTCGTTCGCTCCAAGCTGGGCTGTGTGCACGAACCCCCCGTTCAGCCCGACCGCTGCGCCTTA
TCCGGTAACTATCGTCTTGAGTCCAACCCGGTAAGACACGACTTATCGCCACTGGCAGCAGCCACTGGTA
ACAGGATTAGCAGAGCGAGGTATGTAGGCGGTGCTACAGAGTTCTTGAAGTGGTGGCCTAACTACGGCTA
CACTAGAAGAACAGTATTTGGTATCTGCGCTCTGCTGAAGCCAGTTACCTTCGGAAAAAGAGTTGGTAGC
TCTTGATCCGGCAAACAAACCACCGCTGGTAGCGGTGGTTTTTTTGTTTGCAAGCAGCAGATTACGCGCA
GAAAAAAAGGATCTCAAGAAGATCCTTTGATCTTTTCTACGGGGTCTGACGCTCAGTGGAACGAAAACTC
ACGTTAAGGGATTTTGGTCATGAGATTATCAAAAAGGATCTTCACCTAGATCCTTTTAAATTAAAAATGA
AGTTTTAAATCAATCTAAAGTATATATGAGTAAACTTGGTCTGACAGTTACCAATGCTTAATCAGTGAGG
CACCTATCTCAGCGATCTGTCTATTTCGTTCATCCATAGTTGCCTGACTCCCCGTCGTGTAGATAACTAC
GATACGGGAGGGCTTACCATCTGGCCCCAGTGCTGCAATGATACCGCGAGACCCACGCTCACCGGCTCCA
GATTTATCAGCAATAAACCAGCCAGCCGGAAGGGCCGAGCGCAGAAGTGGTCCTGCAACTTTATCCGCCT
CCATCCAGTCTATTAATTGTTGCCGGGAAGCTAGAGTAAGTAGTTCGCCAGTTAATAGTTTGCGCAACGT
TGTTGCCATTGCTACAGGCATCGTGGTGTCACGCTCGTCGTTTGGTATGGCTTCATTCAGCTCCGGTTCC
CAACGATCAAGGCGAGTTACATGATCCCCCATGTTGTGCAAAAAAGCGGTTAGCTCCTTCGGTCCTCCGA
TCGTTGTCAGAAGTAAGTTGGCCGCAGTGTTATCACTCATGGTTATGGCAGCACTGCATAATTCTCTTAC
TGTCATGCCATCCGTAAGATGCTTTTCTGTGACTGGTGAGTACTCAACCAAGTCATTCTGAGAATAGTGT
ATGCGGCGACCGAGTTGCTCTTGCCCGGCGTCAATACGGGATAATACCGCGCCACATAGCAGAACTTTAA
AAGTGCTCATCATTGGAAAACGTTCTTCGGGGCGAAAACTCTCAAGGATCTTACCGCTGTTGAGATCCAG
TTCGATGTAACCCACTCGTGCACCCAACTGATCTTCAGCATCTTTTACTTTCACCAGCGTTTCTGGGTGA
GCAAAAACAGGAAGGCAAAATGCCGCAAAAAAGGGAATAAGGGCGACACGGAAATGTTGAATACTCATAC
TCTTCCTTTTTCAATATTATTGAAGCATTTATCAGGGTTATTGTCTCATGAGCGGATACATATTTGAATG
TATTTAGAAAAATAAACAAATAGGGGTTCCGCGCACATTTCCCCG
